LOCUS       Exported 6499 bp ds-DNA circular SYN 12-MAY-2021
DEFINITION  synthetic circular DNA
ACCESSION   .
VERSION     .
KEYWORDS    pDS277
SOURCE      synthetic DNA construct
  ORGANISM  synthetic DNA construct
REFERENCE   1 (bases 1 to 6499)
  AUTHORS   Strickland D, Lin Y, Wagner E, Hope CM, Zayner J, Antoniou C,
            Sosnick TR, Weiss EL, Glotzer M
  TITLE     TULIPs: tunable, light-controlled interacting protein tags for cell
            biology.
  JOURNAL   Nat Methods. 2012 Mar 4. doi: 10.1038/nmeth.1904.
  PUBMED    22388287
REFERENCE   2 (bases 1 to 6499)
  AUTHORS   .
  TITLE     Direct Submission
  JOURNAL   Exported May 12, 2021 from SnapGene Server 1.1.58
            http://www.snapgene.com
FEATURES             Location/Qualifiers
     source          1..6499
                     /organism="synthetic DNA construct"
                     /mol_type="other DNA"
     promoter        22..463
                     /gene="S. cerevisiae GAL1"
                     /label=GAL1 promoter
                     /note="inducible promoter, regulated by Gal4"
     protein_bind    22..139
                     /label=UAS
                     /bound_moiety="Gal4"
                     /note="upstream activating sequence mediating
                     Gal4-dependent induction"
     primer_bind     434..457
                     /label=GAL1
                     /note="S. cerevisiae GAL1 promoter, forward primer"
     CDS             792..1505
                     /codon_start=1
                     /product="Aequoria victoria green fluorescent protein"
                     /label=GFP
                     /translation="MSKGEELFTGVVPILVELDGDVNGHKFSVSGEGEGDATYGKLTLK
                     FICTTGKLPVPWPTLVTTFTYGVQCFSRYPDHMKQHDFFKSAMPEGYVQERTIFFKDDG
                     NYKTRAEVKFEGDTLVNRIELKGIDFKEDGNILGHKLEYNYNSHNVYIMADKQKNGIKV
                     NFKIRHNIEDGSVQLADHYQQNTPIGDGPVLLPDNHYLSTQSALSKDPNEKRDHMVLLE
                     FVTAAGITHGMDELYK"
     primer_bind     complement(822..850)
                     /label=GFP-R
                     /note="GFP, reverse primer. Does NOT anneal to EGFP"
     primer_bind     1445..1465
                     /label=GFP-F
                     /note="GFP, forward primer. Does NOT anneal to EGFP"
     terminator      1984..2231
                     /gene="S. cerevisiae CYC1"
                     /label=CYC1 terminator
                     /note="transcription terminator for CYC1"
     primer_bind     complement(2000..2018)
                     /label=CYC1
                     /note="CYC1 transcription termination signal, reverse
                     primer"
     primer_bind     complement(2256..2272)
                     /label=M13 rev
                     /note="common sequencing primer, one of multiple similar
                     variants"
     primer_bind     complement(2256..2272)
                     /label=M13 Reverse
                     /note="In lacZ gene. Also called M13-rev"
     primer_bind     complement(2269..2291)
                     /label=M13/pUC Reverse
                     /note="In lacZ gene"
     protein_bind    2280..2296
                     /label=lac operator
                     /bound_moiety="lac repressor encoded by lacI"
                     /note="The lac repressor binds to the lac operator to
                     inhibit transcription in E. coli. This inhibition can be
                     relieved by adding lactose or
                     isopropyl-beta-D-thiogalactopyranoside (IPTG)."
     promoter        complement(2304..2334)
                     /label=lac promoter
                     /note="promoter for the E. coli lac operon"
     protein_bind    2349..2370
                     /label=CAP binding site
                     /bound_moiety="E. coli catabolite activator protein"
                     /note="CAP binding activates transcription in the presence
                     of cAMP."
     primer_bind     complement(2487..2504)
                     /label=L4440
                     /note="L4440 vector, forward primer"
     rep_origin      complement(2658..3246)
                     /direction=LEFT
                     /label=ori
                     /note="high-copy-number ColE1/pMB1/pBR322/pUC origin of
                     replication"
     primer_bind     complement(2738..2757)
                     /label=pBR322ori-F
                     /note="pBR322 origin, forward primer"
     CDS             complement(3417..4277)
                     /codon_start=1
                     /gene="bla"
                     /product="beta-lactamase"
                     /label=AmpR
                     /note="confers resistance to ampicillin, carbenicillin, and
                     related antibiotics"
                     /translation="MSIQHFRVALIPFFAAFCLPVFAHPETLVKVKDAEDQLGARVGYI
                     ELDLNSGKILESFRPEERFPMMSTFKVLLCGAVLSRIDAGQEQLGRRIHYSQNDLVEYS
                     PVTEKHLTDGMTVRELCSAAITMSDNTAANLLLTTIGGPKELTAFLHNMGDHVTRLDRW
                     EPELNEAIPNDERDTTMPVAMATTLRKLLTGELLTLASRQQLIDWMEADKVAGPLLRSA
                     LPAGWFIADKSGAGERGSRGIIAALGPDGKPSRIVVIYTTGSQATMDERNRQIAEIGAS
                     LIKHW"
     primer_bind     4040..4059
                     /label=Amp-R
                     /note="Ampicillin resistance gene, reverse primer"
     promoter        complement(4278..4382)
                     /gene="bla"
                     /label=AmpR promoter
     primer_bind     4450..4468
                     /label=pBRforEco
                     /note="pBR322 vectors, upsteam of EcoRI site, forward
                     primer"
     promoter        4470..4874
                     /gene="S. cerevisiae LEU2"
                     /label=LEU2 promoter
     CDS             4887..5981
                     /codon_start=1
                     /gene="S. cerevisiae LEU2"
                     /product="3-isopropylmalate dehydrogenase, required for
                     leucine biosynthesis"
                     /label=LEU2
                     /note="yeast auxotrophic marker"
                     /translation="MSAPKKIVVLPGDHVGQEITAEAIKVLKAISDVRSNVKFDFENHL
                     IGGAAIDATGVPLPDEALEASKKVDAVLLGAVGGPKWGTGSVRPEQGLLKIRKELQLYA
                     NLRPCNFASDSLLDLSPIKPQFAKGTDFVVVRELVGGIYFGKRKEDDGDGVAWDSEQYT
                     VPEVQRITRMAAFMALQHEPPLPIWSLDKANVLASSRLWRKTVEETIKNEFPTLKVQHQ
                     LIDSAAMILVKNPTHLNGIIITSNMFGDIISDEASVIPGSLGLLPSASLASLPDKNTAF
                     GLYEPCHGSAPDLPKNKVDPIATILSAAMMLKLSLNLPEEGKAIEDAVKKVLDAGIRTG
                     DLGGSNSTTEVGDAVAEEVKKILA"
     primer_bind     complement(6122..6144)
                     /label=pGEX 3'
                     /note="pGEX vectors, reverse primer"
     primer_bind     6244..6263
                     /label=pRS-marker
                     /note="pRS vectors, use to sequence yeast selectable
                     marker"
     primer_bind     6457..6479
                     /label=M13/pUC Forward
                     /note="In lacZ gene"
     primer_bind     6471..6488
                     /label=M13 Forward
                     /note="In lacZ gene. Also called M13-F20 or M13 (-21)
                     Forward"
     primer_bind     6472..6488
                     /label=M13 fwd
                     /note="common sequencing primer, one of multiple similar
                     variants"
ORIGIN
        1 cgtttaacgg cgcgcctagt acggattaga agccgccgag cgggtgacag ccctccgaag
       61 gaagactctc ctccgtgcgt cctcgtcttc accggtcgcg ttcctgaaac gcagatgtgc
      121 ctcgcgccgc actgctccga acaataaaga ttctacaata ctagctttta tggttatgaa
      181 gaggaaaaat tggcagtaac ctggccccac aaaccttcaa atgaacgaat caaattaaca
      241 accataggat gataatgcga ttagtttttt agccttattt ctggggtaat taatcagcga
      301 agcgatgatt tttgatctat taacagatat ataaatgcaa aaactgcata accactttaa
      361 ctaatacttt caacattttc ggtttgtatt acttcttatt caaatgtaat aaaagtatca
      421 acaaaaaatt gttaatatac ctctatactt taacgtcaag gagaaaaacc ccggattctg
      481 aagcggccgc actagtggat cccccgggct gcaggaattc gatatcaagc ttatcgatac
      541 cgtcgacaat gttgtctttc acaaccaaga atagtttccg cttattactt ttaatactgt
      601 catgcatatc gacgatacgc gcacaatttt tcgtgcaatc atcatcttcg aattcgggtc
      661 tttctaaaaa aaatagaaac atcgtcattg gttgtgtggt tggtattggt gtaccactga
      721 ttctggtgat actggcttta atttacatgt tttgtatcca atcatcaagg acggacgcgt
      781 cgacctcgac aatgagtaaa ggagaagaac ttttcactgg agttgtccca attcttgttg
      841 aattagatgg tgatgttaat gggcacaaat tttctgtcag tggagagggt gaaggtgatg
      901 caacatacgg aaaacttacc cttaaattta tttgcactac tggaaaacta cctgttccat
      961 ggccaacact tgtcactact ttcacttatg gtgttcaatg cttttcaaga tacccagatc
     1021 atatgaaaca gcatgacttt ttcaagagtg ccatgcccga aggttatgta caggaaagaa
     1081 ctatattttt caaagatgac gggaactaca agacacgtgc tgaagtcaag tttgaaggtg
     1141 atacccttgt taatagaatc gagttaaaag gtattgattt taaagaagat ggaaacattc
     1201 ttggacacaa attggaatac aactataact cacacaatgt atacatcatg gcagacaaac
     1261 aaaagaatgg aatcaaagtt aacttcaaaa ttagacacaa cattgaagat ggaagcgttc
     1321 aactagcaga ccattatcaa caaaatactc caattggcga tggccctgtc cttttaccag
     1381 acaaccatta cctgtccaca caatctgccc tttcgaaaga tcccaacgaa aagagagacc
     1441 acatggtcct tcttgagttt gtaacagctg ctgggattac acatggcatg gatgaactat
     1501 acaaaggtgg atctggaggt tcaggtggaa gtcctaggtt ggctactaca cttgaacgta
     1561 ttgagaagaa ctttgtcatt actgacccaa gattgccaga taatcccatt atattcgcgt
     1621 ccgatagttt cttgcagttg acagaatata gccgtgaaga aattttggga agaaactgca
     1681 ggtttctaca aggtcctgaa actgatcgcg cgacagtgag aaaaattaga gatgccatag
     1741 ataaccaaac agaggtcact gttcagctga ttaattatac aaagagtggt aaaaagttct
     1801 ggaacctctt tcacttgcag cctatgcgag atcagaaggg agatgtccag tactttattg
     1861 gggttcagtt ggatggaact gagcatgtcc gagatgctgc cgagagagag gcaaacatgc
     1921 tgattaagaa aactgcagaa gagattgata aagcggtgga tacctgggtg taagcttctc
     1981 gagtcatgta attagttatg tcacgcttac attcacgccc tccccccaca tccgctctaa
     2041 ccgaaaagga aggagttaga caacctgaag tctaggtccc tatttatttt tttatagtta
     2101 tgttagtatt aagaacgtta tttatatttc aaatttttct tttttttctg tacagacgcg
     2161 tgtacgcatg taacattata ctgaaaacct tgcttgagaa ggttttggga cgctcgaagg
     2221 ctttaatttg cggccgcaag cttggcgtaa tcatggtcat agctgtttcc tgtgtgaaat
     2281 tgttatccgc tcacaattcc acacaacata cgagccggaa gcataaagtg taaagcctgg
     2341 ggtgcctaat gagtgagcta actcacatta attgcgttgc gctcactgcc cgctttccag
     2401 tcgggaaacc tgtcgtgcca gctgcattaa tgaatcggcc aacgcgcggg gagaggcggt
     2461 ttgcgtattg ggcgctcttc cgcttcctcg ctcactgact cgctgcgctc ggtcgttcgg
     2521 ctgcggcgag cggtatcagc tcactcaaag gcggtaatac ggttatccac agaatcaggg
     2581 gataacgcag gaaagaacat gtgagcaaaa ggccagcaaa aggccaggaa ccgtaaaaag
     2641 gccgcgttgc tggcgttttt ccataggctc cgcccccctg acgagcatca caaaaatcga
     2701 cgctcaagtc agaggtggcg aaacccgaca ggactataaa gataccaggc gtttccccct
     2761 ggaagctccc tcgtgcgctc tcctgttccg accctgccgc ttaccggata cctgtccgcc
     2821 tttctccctt cgggaagcgt ggcgctttct catagctcac gctgtaggta tctcagttcg
     2881 gtgtaggtcg ttcgctccaa gctgggctgt gtgcacgaac cccccgttca gcccgaccgc
     2941 tgcgccttat ccggtaacta tcgtcttgag tccaacccgg taagacacga cttatcgcca
     3001 ctggcagcag ccactggtaa caggattagc agagcgaggt atgtaggcgg tgctacagag
     3061 ttcttgaagt ggtggcctaa ctacggctac actagaagga cagtatttgg tatctgcgct
     3121 ctgctgaagc cagttacctt cggaaaaaga gttggtagct cttgatccgg caaacaaacc
     3181 accgctggta gcggtggttt ttttgtttgc aagcagcaga ttacgcgcag aaaaaaagga
     3241 tctcaagaag atcctttgat cttttctacg gggtctgacg ctcagtggaa cgaaaactca
     3301 cgttaaggga ttttggtcat gagattatca aaaaggatct tcacctagat ccttttaaat
     3361 taaaaatgaa gttttaaatc aatctaaagt atatatgagt aaacttggtc tgacagttac
     3421 caatgcttaa tcagtgaggc acctatctca gcgatctgtc tatttcgttc atccatagtt
     3481 gcctgactcc ccgtcgtgta gataactacg atacgggagg gcttaccatc tggccccagt
     3541 gctgcaatga taccgcgaga cccacgctca ccggctccag atttatcagc aataaaccag
     3601 ccagccggaa gggccgagcg cagaagtggt cctgcaactt tatccgcctc catccagtct
     3661 attaattgtt gccgggaagc tagagtaagt agttcgccag ttaatagttt gcgcaacgtt
     3721 gttgccattg ctacaggcat cgtggtgtca cgctcgtcgt ttggtatggc ttcattcagc
     3781 tccggttccc aacgatcaag gcgagttaca tgatccccca tgttgtgcaa aaaagcggtt
     3841 agctccttcg gtcctccgat cgttgtcaga agtaagttgg ccgcagtgtt atcactcatg
     3901 gttatggcag cactgcataa ttctcttact gtcatgccat ccgtaagatg cttttctgtg
     3961 actggtgagt actcaaccaa gtcattctga gaatagtgta tgcggcgacc gagttgctct
     4021 tgcccggcgt caatacggga taataccgcg ccacatagca gaactttaaa agtgctcatc
     4081 attggaaaac gttcttcggg gcgaaaactc tcaaggatct taccgctgtt gagatccagt
     4141 tcgatgtaac ccactcgtgc acccaactga tcttcagcat cttttacttt caccagcgtt
     4201 tctgggtgag caaaaacagg aaggcaaaat gccgcaaaaa agggaataag ggcgacacgg
     4261 aaatgttgaa tactcatact cttccttttt caatattatt gaagcattta tcagggttat
     4321 tgtctcatga gcggatacat atttgaatgt atttagaaaa ataaacaaat aggggttccg
     4381 cgcacatttc cccgaaaagt gccacctgac gtctaagaaa ccattattat catgacatta
     4441 acctataaaa ataggcgtat cacgaggcca actgtgggaa tactcaggta tcgtaagatg
     4501 caagagttcg aatctcttag caaccattat ttttttcctc aacataacga gaacacacag
     4561 gggcgctatc gcacagaatc aaattcgatg actggaaatt ttttgttaat ttcagaggtc
     4621 gcctgacgca tatacctttt tcaactgaaa aattgggaga aaaaggaaag gtgagaggcc
     4681 ggaaccggct tttcatatag aatagagaag cgttcatgac taaatgcttg catcacaata
     4741 cttgaagttg acaatattat ttaaggacct attgtttttt ccaataggtg gttagcaatc
     4801 gtcttacttt ctaacttttc ttacctttta catttcagca atatatatat atatttcaag
     4861 gatataccat tctaatgtct gcccctatgt ctgcccctaa gaagatcgtc gttttgccag
     4921 gtgaccacgt tggtcaagaa atcacagccg aagccattaa ggttcttaaa gctatttctg
     4981 atgttcgttc caatgtcaag ttcgatttcg aaaatcattt aattggtggt gctgctatcg
     5041 atgctacagg tgtcccactt ccagatgagg cgctggaagc ctccaagaag gttgatgccg
     5101 ttttgttagg tgctgtgggt ggtcctaaat ggggtacagg tagtgttaga cctgaacaag
     5161 gtttactaaa aatccgtaaa gaacttcaat tgtacgccaa cttaagacca tgtaactttg
     5221 catccgactc tcttttagac ttatctccaa tcaagccaca atttgctaaa ggtactgact
     5281 tcgttgttgt cagagaatta gtgggaggta tttactttgg taagagaaag gaagacgatg
     5341 gtgatggtgt cgcttgggat agtgaacaat acaccgttcc agaagtgcaa agaatcacaa
     5401 gaatggccgc tttcatggcc ctacaacatg agccaccatt gcctatttgg tccttggata
     5461 aagctaatgt tttggcctct tcaagattat ggagaaaaac tgtggaggaa accatcaaga
     5521 acgaatttcc tacattgaag gttcaacatc aattgattga ttctgccgcc atgatcctag
     5581 ttaagaaccc aacccaccta aatggtatta taatcaccag caacatgttt ggtgatatca
     5641 tctccgatga agcctccgtt atcccaggtt ccttgggttt gttgccatct gcgtccttgg
     5701 cctctttgcc agacaagaac accgcatttg gtttgtacga accatgccac ggttctgctc
     5761 cagatttgcc aaagaataag gttgacccta tcgccactat cttgtctgct gcaatgatgt
     5821 tgaaattgtc attgaacttg cctgaagaag gtaaggccat tgaagatgca gttaaaaagg
     5881 ttttggatgc aggtatcaga actggtgatt taggtggttc caacagtacc accgaagtcg
     5941 gtgatgctgt cgccgaagaa gttaagaaaa tccttgctta aaaagattct ctttttttat
     6001 gatatttgta cataaacttt ataaatgaaa ttcataatag aaacgacacg aaattacaaa
     6061 atggaatatg ttcatagggt aggccctttc gtctcgcgcg tttcggtgat gacggtgaaa
     6121 acctctgaca catgcagctc ccggagacgg tcacagcttg tctgtaagcg gatgccggga
     6181 gcagacaagc ccgtcagggc gcgtcagcgg gtgttggcgg gtgtcggggc tggcttaact
     6241 atgcggcatc agagcagatt gtactgagag tgcaccatat gcggtgtgaa ataccgcaca
     6301 gatgcgtaag gagaaaatac cgcatcaggc gccattcgcc attcaggctg cgcaactgtt
     6361 gggaagggcg atcggtgcgg gcctcttcgc tattacgcca gctggcgaaa gggggatgtg
     6421 ctgcaaggcg attaagttgg gtaacgccag ggttttccca gtcacgacgt tgtaaaacga
     6481 cggccagtga attcgagct
//
