[The description below was written by a language model from this plasmid's Addgene catalogue record and the feature table of its GenBank file.]
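Description:
pDS277 is a yeast integrating expression plasmid built on the YIplac128 backbone, 6,499 bp in the held sequence record. It carries no yeast replication origin in the feature table, consistent with a YIp-type vector that must integrate into the genome to be maintained. Selection in Saccharomyces cerevisiae relies on the LEU2 auxotrophic marker, expressed from its own promoter. In E. coli the plasmid replicates from a high-copy ColE1/pUC-type origin and is selected with ampicillin through the bla gene. Remnants of the lacZ region (lac promoter, operator, CAP site) and M13 primer sites flank the cloning region.

The payload is a PGAL-Mid2(SS/TM)-GFP-LOVpep-TCYC1 cassette inserted between SacI and SphI sites. The GAL1 promoter, with its Gal4-binding upstream activating sequence, makes expression galactose-inducible, and the CYC1 terminator ends the transcript. The encoded fusion begins with only the signal sequence and transmembrane helix of yeast Mid2, which serve to anchor the protein in a membrane. This is followed by GFP (S65T, per the record) for visualisation, and then LOVpep, an engineered Avena sativa LOV2 domain (residues 404–540). LOVpep here carries the V529N mutation, and the depositor also notes G528A and N534E changes relative to wild type. Only the GFP coding sequence is annotated within the cassette; the Mid2 and LOVpep segments lie in unannotated stretches on either side of it.

The construct belongs to the TULIPs system of tunable, light-controlled interacting protein tags. It supplies a membrane-tethered, fluorescent, light-sensitive component for optically controlled protein recruitment in yeast. The record does not say how V529N alters its behaviour.
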