Addgene plasmid #34973: pDS277
Purpose: Expresses Mid2(SS/TM), containing only the signal sequence and transmembrane helix, fused to GFP and LOVpep(V529N mutation).
Depositing lab: Michael Glotzer. Depositing organization: University of Chicago. Publication: TULIPs: tunable, light-controlled interacting protein tags for cell biology. Strickland D, Lin Y, Wagner E, Hope CM, Zayner J, Antoniou C, Sosnick TR, Weiss EL, Glotzer M. Nat Methods. 2012 Mar 4. doi: 10.1038/nmeth.1904. PubMed 22388287.
Backbone
  Vector backbone: YIPlac128
  Backbone size w/o insert (bp): 4263
  Modifications to backbone: PGAL-Mid2(SS/TM)-GFP-LOVpep-TCYC1 cassette inserted into YIPlac128
  Vector type: Yeast Expression
  Selectable markers: LEU2
Growth in bacteria
  Bacterial resistance: Ampicillin, 100 μg/mL
  Growth temperature: 37°C
  Growth strain: DH5alpha
  Copy number: High Copy
Gene/Insert
  Gene/Insert name: Mid2(SS/TM)-GFP-LOVpep
  Species: S. cerevisiae (budding yeast); A. sativa
  Insert size (bp): 2236
  Mutation: V529N
  Cloning method: Restriction Enzyme; 5′ cloning site SacI (not destroyed); 3′ cloning site SphI (destroyed during cloning)
  Sequencing primers: 5′ M13 fwd; 3′ M13 rev
Resource information
  A portion of this plasmid was derived from a plasmid made by: GFP(S65T) CDS and other sequences from pGREG plasmids (EUROSCARF). A. sativa LOV2 CDS from Kevin Gardner, UT Southwestern Medical Center
Terms and licenses: Academic/Nonprofit Terms; Industry Terms: Not Available to Industry
Depositor comments: The LOV2 domain is amino acids 404-540 and differs from the wild-type A. sativa LOV2 sequence by the point mutations G528A and N534E. See Strickland et al. for details.
How to cite: pDS277 was a gift from Michael Glotzer (Addgene plasmid # 34973 ; http://n2t.net/addgene:34973 ; RRID:Addgene_34973)
