>Addgene plasmid #34973 | pDS277 | addgene partial sequence | sequence record 44355 | GAL1 5'-AATATACCTCTATACTTTAACGTC-3'
CGGCCGCACTAGTGGATCCCCCGGGCTGCAGGAATTCGATATCAAGCTTATCGATACCGTCGACAATGTT
GTCTTTCACAACCAAGAATAGTTTCCGCTTATTACTTTTAATACTGTCATGCATATCGACGATACGCGCA
CAATTTTTCGTGCAATCATCATCTTCGAATTCGGGTCTTTCTAAAAAAAATAGAAACATCGTCATTGGTT
GTGTGGTTGGTATTGGTGTACCACTGATTCTGGTGATACTGGCTTTAATTTACATGTTTTGTATCCAATC
ATCAAGGACGGACGCGTCGACCTCGACAATGAGTAAAGGAGAAGAACTTTTCACTGGAGTTGTCCCAATT
CTTGTTGAATTAGATGGTGATGTTAATGGGCACAAATTTTCTGTCAGTGGAGAGGGTGAAGGTGATGCAA
CATACGGAAAACTTACCCTTAAATTTATTTGCACTACTGGAAAACTACCTGTTCCATGGCCAACACTTGT
CACTACCTTCACTTATGGTGTTCAATGCTTTTCAAGATACCCAGATCATATGAAACGGCATGACTTTTTC
AAGAGTGCCATGCCCGAAGGTTATGTACAGGAAAGAACTATATTTTTCAAAGATGACGGGAACTACAAGA
CACGTGCTGAAGTCAAGTTTGAAGGTGATACCCTTGTTAATAGAATCGAGTTAAAAGGTATTGATTTTAA
AGAAGATGGAAACATTCTTGGACACAAATTGGAATACAACTATAACTCACACAATGTATACATCATGGCA
GACAAAC
