>Addgene plasmid #34973 | pDS277 | addgene partial sequence | sequence record 44903 | CYC1 5'-GCGTGAATGTAAGCGTGAC-3'
TTTATCAATCTCTTCTGCAGTTTTCTTAATCAGCATGTTTGCCTCTCTCTCGGCAGCATCTCGGACATGC
TCAGTTCCATCCAACTGAACCCCAATAAAGTACTGGACATCTCCCTTCTGATCTCGCATAGGCTGCAAGT
GAAAGAGGTTCCAGAACTTTTTACCACTCTTTGTATAATTAATCAGCTGAACAGTGACCTCTGTTTGGTT
ATCTATGGCATCTCTAATTTTTCTCACTGTCGCGCGATCAGTTTCAGGACCTTGTAGAAACCTGCAGTTT
CTTCCCAAAATTTCTTCACGGCTATATTCTGTCAACTGCAAGAAACTATCGGACGCGAATATAATGGGAT
TATCTGGCAATCTTGGGTCAGTAATGACAAAGTTCTTCTCAATACGTTCAAGTGTAGTAGCCAACCTAGG
ACTTCCACCTGAACCTCCAGATCCACCTTTGTATAGTTCATCCATGCCATGTGTAATCCCAGCAGCTGTT
ACAAACTCAAGAAGGACCATGTGGTCTCTCTTTTCGTTGGGATCTTTCGAAAGGGCAGATTGTGTGGACA
GGTAATGGTTGTCTGGTAAAAGGACAGGGCCATCGCCAATTGGAGTATTTTGTTGATAATGGTCTGCTAG
TTGAACGCTTCCATCTTCAATGTTGTGTCTAATTTTGAAGTTAACTTTGATTCCATTCTTTTGTTTGTCT
GCCATGATGTATACATTGTGTGAGTTATAGTTGTATTCCAATTTGTGTCC
